Addgene plasmid #46066: pXP832
Purpose: (Empty Backbone)
Depositing lab: Nancy DaSilva. Depositing organization: University of California, Irvine. Publication: Development and characterization of a vector set with regulated promoters for systematic metabolic engineering in Saccharomyces cerevisiae. Shen MW, Fang F, Sandmeyer S, Da Silva NA. Yeast. 2012 Dec;29(12):495-503. doi: 10.1002/yea.2930. Epub 2012 Nov 19. PubMed 23166051.
Backbone
  Vector backbone: pUC18
  Vector type: Yeast Expression
  Promoter: CUP1
  Selectable markers: URA3
Growth in bacteria
  Bacterial resistance: Ampicillin, 100 μg/mL
  Growth temperature: 37°C
  Growth strain: XL1 Blue
  Copy number: High Copy
Terms and licenses: Academic/Nonprofit Terms; Industry Terms: Not Available to Industry
Depositor comments: Addgene's quality control sequencing has identified a few discrepancies compared to the depositor's full sequence; these differences are not thought to affect plasmid function.
How to cite: pXP832 was a gift from Nancy DaSilva (Addgene plasmid # 46066 ; http://n2t.net/addgene:46066 ; RRID:Addgene_46066)
