[The description below was written by a language model from this plasmid's Addgene catalogue record and pLannotate feature annotations shown in this document.]
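Description:
pXP832 is an empty yeast expression backbone of 5,589 bp built on pUC18. It belongs to a vector set with regulated promoters developed for systematic metabolic engineering in Saccharomyces cerevisiae. It is an E. coli–yeast shuttle plasmid. In bacteria it replicates at high copy from the ColE1/pUC-type origin and is selected with ampicillin through the β-lactamase gene and its native promoter. In yeast it is maintained episomally by the 2μ origin of replication, which typically supports multicopy propagation, and is selected by uracil prototrophy through the URA3 marker expressed from its own promoter. Remnants of the pUC18 framework are also annotated, including the lac promoter, operator and CAP site, along with small lacI, rop and bom fragments and pieces of the original polylinker. These have no evident role in the yeast expression function.

The expression cassette consists of the copper-inducible CUP1 metallothionein promoter followed by a short gap and the CYC1 transcription terminator. A gene of interest is presumably inserted in this interval, although the feature table does not annotate the cloning sites there. Placing a coding sequence between these elements puts its transcription under Cu2+ control, allowing expression to be switched on or tuned by copper addition. The URA3 marker is flanked by two loxP sites in the same orientation, so Cre recombinase can excise it. URA3 is also counterselectable with 5-fluoroorotic acid, so the marker can be recycled for successive engineering steps. The repository notes a few sequencing discrepancies relative to the depositor's sequence that are not thought to affect function.
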