Features (pLannotate 1.2.2; 18 found; start..end, strand, type, name):
     22..256     +  promoter       CUP1 promoter: S. cerevisiae CUP1; inducible metallothionein promoter, regulated by Cu2+
    325..572     +  terminator     CYC1 terminator: S. cerevisiae CYC1; transcription terminator for CYC1
    577..617     -  misc_feature   MCS (fragment): pUC18/19 multiple cloning site
    618..651     +  protein_bind   loxP: Cre-mediated recombination occurs in the 8-bp core sequence (GCATACAT). Cre recombinase
    669..885     +  promoter       URA3 promoter: S. cerevisiae URA3
    886..1689    +  CDS            URA3: orotidine-5'-phosphate decarboxylase, required for uracil biosynthesis; S. cerevisiae URA3; yeast auxotrophic marker, counterselectable with 5-fluoroorotic acid (5-FOA)
   1768..1801    +  protein_bind   loxP: Cre-mediated recombination occurs in the 8-bp core sequence (GCATACAT). Cre recombinase
   1802..1823    -  misc_feature   MCS (fragment): pUC18/19 multiple cloning site
   1824..3166    -  rep_origin     2μ ori: yeast 2μ plasmid origin of replication
   3210..3226    -  protein_bind   lac operator: The lac repressor binds to the lac operator to inhibit transcription in E. coli. This inhibition can be relieved by adding lactose or isopropyl-β-D-thiogalactopyranoside (IPTG). lac repressor encoded by lacI
   3234..3264    -  promoter       lac promoter: promoter for the E. coli lac operon
   3279..3300    -  protein_bind   CAP binding site: CAP binding activates transcription in the presence of cAMP. E. coli catabolite activator protein
   3313..3405    -  CDS            lacI (fragment): lac repressor; lacI; The lac repressor binds to the lac operator to inhibit transcription in E. coli. This inhibition can be relieved by adding lactose or isopropyl-β-D-thiogalactopyranoside (IPTG).
   3588..4176    -  rep_origin     ori: high-copy-number ColE1/pMB1/pBR322/pUC origin of replication
   4347..5207    -  CDS            AmpR: β-lactamase; bla; confers resistance to ampicillin, carbenicillin, and related antibiotics
   5208..5312    -  promoter       AmpR promoter: bla
   5407..5442    +  CDS            rop (fragment): Rop protein, which maintains plasmids at low copy number; rop
   5544..6       +  misc_feature   bom (fragment) (across the origin): basis of mobility region from pBR322
>Addgene plasmid #46066 | pXP832 | depositor full sequence | sequence record 65294 | pXP832 sequence 5589 bps
CATATGATCTTAGCCTTGTTACTAGTTAGAAAAAGACATTTTTGCTGTCAGTCACTGTCAAGAGATTCTT
TTGCTGGCATTTCTTCTAGAAGCAAAAAGAGCGATGCGTCTTTTCCGCTGAACCGTTCCAGCAAAAAAGA
CTACCAACGCAATATGGATTGTCAGAATCATATAAAAGAGAAGCAAATAACTCCTTGTCTTGTATCAATT
GCATTATAATATCTTCTTGTTAGTGCAATATCATATAGAAGTCATCGAAATAGATATTAAGAAAAACAAA
CTGTACAATCAATCAATCAATCATCACATAAACCTAGGCTCGAGTCATGTAATTAGTTATGTCACGCTTA
CATTCACGCCCTCCCCCCACATCCGCTCTAACCGAAAAGGAAGGAGTTAGACAACCTGAAGTCTAGGTCC
CTATTTATTTTTTTATAGTTATGTTAGTATTAAGAACGTTATTTATATTTCAAATTTTTCTTTTTTTTCT
GTACAGACGCGTGTACGCATGTAACATTATACTGAAAACCTTGCTTGAGAAGGTTTTGGGACGCTCGAAG
GCTTTAATTTGCGGCCAAGCTTGCATGCCTGCAGGTCGACTCTAGAGGATCCCCGGGATAACTTCGTATA
GCATACATTATACGAAGTTATCAGGGTCCATAAAGCTTTTCAATTCATCTTTTTTTTTTTTGTTCTTTTT
TTTGATTCCGGTTTCTTTGAAATTTTTTTGATTCGGTAATCTCCGAGCAGAAGGAAGAACGAAGGAAGGA
GCACAGACTTAGATTGGTATATATACGCATATGTGGTGTTGAAGAAACATGAAATTGCCCAGTATTCTTA
ACCCAACTGCACAGAACAAAAACCTGCAGGAAACGAAGATAAATCATGTCGAAAGCTACATATAAGGAAC
GTGCTGCTACTCATCCTAGTCCTGTTGCTGCCAAGCTATTTAATATCATGCACGAAAAGCAAACAAACTT
GTGTGCTTCATTGGATGTTCGTACCACCAAGGAATTACTGGAGTTAGTTGAAGCATTAGGTCCCAAAATT
TGTTTACTAAAAACACATGTGGATATCTTGACTGATTTTTCCATGGAGGGCACAGTTAAGCCGCTAAAGG
CATTATCCGCCAAGTACAATTTTTTACTCTTCGAAGACAGAAAATTTGCTGACATTGGTAATACAGTCAA
ATTGCAGTACTCTGCGGGTGTATACAGAATAGCAGAATGGGCAGACATTACGAATGCACACGGTGTGGTG
GGCCCAGGTATTGTTAGCGGTTTGAAGCAGGCGGCGGAAGAAGTAACAAAGGAACCTAGAGGCCTTTTGA
TGTTAGCAGAATTGTCATGCAAGGGCTCCCTAGCTACTGGAGAATATACTAAGGGTACTGTTGACATTGC
GAAGAGCGACAAAGATTTTGTTATCGGCTTTATTGCTCAAAGAGACATGGGTGGAAGAGATGAAGGTTAC
GATTGGTTGATTATGACACCCGGTGTGGGTTTAGATGACAAGGGAGACGCATTGGGTCAACAGTATAGAA
CCGTGGATGATGTGGTCTCTACAGGATCTGACATTATTATTGTTGGAAGAGGACTATTTGCAAAGGGAAG
GGATGCTAAGGTAGAGGGTGAACGTTACAGAAAAGCAGGCTGGGAAGCATATTTGAGAAGATGCGGCCAG
CAAAACTAAAAAACTGTATTATAAGTAAATGCATGTATACTAAACTCACAAATTAGAGCTTCAATTTAAT
TATATCAGTTATTACCCATAACTTCGTATAGCATACATTATACGAAGTTATCCCGGGTACCGAGCTCGAA
TTCAACGAAGCATCTGTGCTTCATTTTGTAGAACAAAAATGCAACGCGAGAGCGCTAATTTTTCAAACAA
AGAATCTGAGCTGCATTTTTACAGAACAGAAATGCAACGCGAAAGCGCTATTTTACCAACGAAGAATCTG
TGCTTCATTTTTGTAAAACAAAAATGCAACGCGAGAGCGCTAATTTTTCAAACAAAGAATCTGAGCTGCA
TTTTTACAGAACAGAAATGCAACGCGAGAGCGCTATTTTACCAACAAAGAATCTATACTTCTTTTTTGTT
CTACAAAAATGCATCCCGAGAGCGCTATTTTTCTAACAAAGCATCTTAGATTACTTTTTTTCTCCTTTGT
GCGCTCTATAATGCAGTCTCTTGATAACTTTTTGCACTGTAGGTCCGTTAAGGTTAGAAGAAGGCTACTT
TGGTGTCTATTTTCTCTTCCATAAAAAAAGCCTGACTCCACTTCCCGCGTTTACTGATTACTAGCGAAGC
TGCGGGTGCATTTTTTCAAGATAAAGGCATCCCCGATTATATTCTATACCGATGTGGATTGCGCATACTT
TGTGAACAGAAAGTGATAGCGTTGATGATTCTTCATTGGTCAGAAAATTATGAACGGTTTCTTCTATTTT
GTCTCTATATACTACGTATAGGAAATGTTTACATTTTCGTATTGTTTTCGATTCACTCTATGAATAGTTC
TTACTACAATTTTTTTGTCTAAAGAGTAATACTAGAGATAAACATAAAAAATGTAGAGGTCGAGTTTAGA
TGCAAGTTCAAGGAGCGAAAGGTGGATGGGTAGGTTATATAGGGATATAGCACAGAGATATATAGCAAAG
AGATACTTTTGAGCAATGTTTGTGGAAGCGGTATTCGCAATATTTTAGTAGCTCGTTACAGTCCGGTGCG
TTTTTGGTTTTTTGAAAGTGCGTCTTCAGAGCGCTTTTGGTTTTCAAAAGCGCTCTGAAGTTCCTATACT
TTCTAGAGAATAGGAACTTCGGAATAGGAACTTCAAAGCGTTTCCGAAAACGAGCGCTTCCGAAAATGCA
ACGCGAGCTGCGCACATACAGCTCACTGTTCACGTCGCACCTATATCTGCGTGTTGCCTGTATATATATA
TACATGAGAAGAACGGCATAGTGCGTGTTTATGCTTAAATGCGTACTTATATGCGTCTATTTATGTAGGA
TGAAAGGTAGTCTAGTACCTCCTGTGATATTATCCCATTCCATGCGGGGTATCGTATGCTTCCTTCAGCA
CTACCCTTTAGCTGTTCTATATGCTGCCACTCCTCAATTGGATTAGTCTCATCCTTCAATGCTATCATTT
CCTTTGATATTGGATCATACGAATTCGTAATCATGGTCATAGCTGTTTCCTGTGTGAAATTGTTATCCGC
TCACAATTCCACACAACATACGAGCCGGAAGCATAAAGTGTAAAGCCTGGGGTGCCTAATGAGTGAGCTA
ACTCACATTAATTGCGTTGCGCTCACTGCCCGCTTTCCAGTCGGGAAACCTGTCGTGCCAGCTGCATTAA
TGAATCGGCCAACGCGCGGGGAGAGGCGGTTTGCGTATTGGGCGCTCTTCCGCTTCCTCGCTCACTGACT
CGCTGCGCTCGGTCGTTCGGCTGCGGCGAGCGGTATCAGCTCACTCAAAGGCGGTAATACGGTTATCCAC
AGAATCAGGGGATAACGCAGGAAAGAACATGTGAGCAAAAGGCCAGCAAAAGGCCAGGAACCGTAAAAAG
GCCGCGTTGCTGGCGTTTTTCCATAGGCTCCGCCCCCCTGACGAGCATCACAAAAATCGACGCTCAAGTC
AGAGGTGGCGAAACCCGACAGGACTATAAAGATACCAGGCGTTTCCCCCTGGAAGCTCCCTCGTGCGCTC
TCCTGTTCCGACCCTGCCGCTTACCGGATACCTGTCCGCCTTTCTCCCTTCGGGAAGCGTGGCGCTTTCT
CATAGCTCACGCTGTAGGTATCTCAGTTCGGTGTAGGTCGTTCGCTCCAAGCTGGGCTGTGTGCACGAAC
CCCCCGTTCAGCCCGACCGCTGCGCCTTATCCGGTAACTATCGTCTTGAGTCCAACCCGGTAAGACACGA
CTTATCGCCACTGGCAGCAGCCACTGGTAACAGGATTAGCAGAGCGAGGTATGTAGGCGGTGCTACAGAG
TTCTTGAAGTGGTGGCCTAACTACGGCTACACTAGAAGGACAGTATTTGGTATCTGCGCTCTGCTGAAGC
CAGTTACCTTCGGAAAAAGAGTTGGTAGCTCTTGATCCGGCAAACAAACCACCGCTGGTAGCGGTGGTTT
TTTTGTTTGCAAGCAGCAGATTACGCGCAGAAAAAAAGGATCTCAAGAAGATCCTTTGATCTTTTCTACG
GGGTCTGACGCTCAGTGGAACGAAAACTCACGTTAAGGGATTTTGGTCATGAGATTATCAAAAAGGATCT
TCACCTAGATCCTTTTAAATTAAAAATGAAGTTTTAAATCAATCTAAAGTATATATGAGTAAACTTGGTC
TGACAGTTACCAATGCTTAATCAGTGAGGCACCTATCTCAGCGATCTGTCTATTTCGTTCATCCATAGTT
GCCTGACTCCCCGTCGTGTAGATAACTACGATACGGGAGGGCTTACCATCTGGCCCCAGTGCTGCAATGA
TACCGCGAGACCCACGCTCACCGGCTCCAGATTTATCAGCAATAAACCAGCCAGCCGGAAGGGCCGAGCG
CAGAAGTGGTCCTGCAACTTTATCCGCCTCCATCCAGTCTATTAATTGTTGCCGGGAAGCTAGAGTAAGT
AGTTCGCCAGTTAATAGTTTGCGCAACGTTGTTGCCATTGCTACAGGCATCGTGGTGTCACGCTCGTCGT
TTGGTATGGCTTCATTCAGCTCCGGTTCCCAACGATCAAGGCGAGTTACATGATCCCCCATGTTGTGCAA
AAAAGCGGTTAGCTCCTTCGGTCCTCCGATCGTTGTCAGAAGTAAGTTGGCCGCAGTGTTATCACTCATG
GTTATGGCAGCACTGCATAATTCTCTTACTGTCATGCCATCCGTAAGATGCTTTTCTGTGACTGGTGAGT
ACTCAACCAAGTCATTCTGAGAATAGTGTATGCGGCGACCGAGTTGCTCTTGCCCGGCGTCAATACGGGA
TAATACCGCGCCACATAGCAGAACTTTAAAAGTGCTCATCATTGGAAAACGTTCTTCGGGGCGAAAACTC
TCAAGGATCTTACCGCTGTTGAGATCCAGTTCGATGTAACCCACTCGTGCACCCAACTGATCTTCAGCAT
CTTTTACTTTCACCAGCGTTTCTGGGTGAGCAAAAACAGGAAGGCAAAATGCCGCAAAAAAGGGAATAAG
GGCGACACGGAAATGTTGAATACTCATACTCTTCCTTTTTCAATATTATTGAAGCATTTATCAGGGTTAT
TGTCTCATGAGCGGATACATATTTGAATGTATTTAGAAAAATAAACAAATAGGGGTTCCGCGCACATTTC
CCCGAAAAGTGCCACCTGACGTCTAAGAAACCATTATTATCATGACATTAACCTATAAAAATAGGCGTAT
CACGAGGCCCTTTCGTCTCGCGCGTTTCGGTGATGACGGTGAAAACCTCTGACACATGCAGCTCCCGGAG
ACGGTCACAGCTTGTCTGTAAGCGGATGCCGGGAGCAGACAAGCCCGTCAGGGCGCGTCAGCGGGTGTTG
GCGGGTGTCGGGGCTGGCTTAACTATGCGGCATCAGAGCAGATTGTACTGAGAGTGCAC
