>Addgene plasmid #46066 | pXP832 | addgene partial sequence | sequence record 66398 | CYC1 5'-GCGTGAATGTAAGCGTGAC-3'
TGACTCGAGCCTAGGTTTATGTGATGATTGATTGATTGATTGTACAGTTTGTTTTTCTTAATATCTATTT
CGATGACTTCTATATGATATTGCACTAACAAGAAGATATTATAATGCAATTGATACAAGACAAGGAGTTA
TTTGCTTCTCTTTTATATGATTCTGACAATCCATATTGCGTTGGTAGTCTTTTTTGCTGGAACGGTTCAG
CGGAAAAGACGCATCGCTCTTTTTGCTTCTAGAAGAAATGCCAGCAAAAGAATCTCTTGACAGTGACTGA
CAGCAAAAATGTCTTTTTCTAACTAGTAACAAGGCTAAGATCATATGCCTGGTGCACTCTCAGTACAATC
TGCTCTGATGCCGCATAGTTAAGCCAGCCCCGACACCCGCCAACACCCGCTGACGCGCCCTGACGGGCTT
GTCTGCTCCCGGCATCCGCTTACAGACAAGCTGTGACCGTCTCCGGGAGCTGCATGTGTCAGAGGTTTTC
ACCGTCATCACCGAAACGCGCGAGACGAAAGGGCCTCGTGATACGCCTATTTTTATAGGTTAATGTCATG
ATAATAATGGTTTCTTAGACGTCAGGTGGCACTTTTCGGGGAAATGTGCGCGGAACCCCTATTTGTTTAT
TTTTCTAAATACATTCAAATATGTATCCGCTCATGAGACAATAACCCTGATAAATGCTTCAATAATATTG
AAAAAGGAAGAGTATGAGTATTCAACATTTCCGTGTCGCCCTTATTCCCTTTTTTGCGGCATTTTGCCTT
CCTGTTTTTGCTCACCCAGAAACGCTGGTGAAAGTAAAAGATGCTGAAGATCA
