>Addgene plasmid #46066 | pXP832 | addgene partial sequence | sequence record 67165 | Ura3-F 5'-GAGAAGATGCGGCCAGCAAAA-3'
TATTATAAGTAAATGCATGTATACTAAACTCACAAATTAGAGCTTCAATTTAATTATATCAGTTATTACC
CATAACTTCGTATAGCATACATTATACGAAGTTATCCCGGGTACCGAGCTCGAATTCAACGAAGCATCTG
TGCTTCATTTTGTAGAACAAAAATGCAACGCGAGAGCGCTAATTTTTCAAACAAAGAATCTGAGCTGCAT
TTTTACAGAACAGAAATGCAACGCGAAAGCGCTATTTTACCAACGAAGAATCTGTGCTTCATTTTTGTAA
AACAAAAATGCAACGCGAGAGCGCTAATTTTTCAAACAAAGAATCTGAGCTGCATTTTTACAGAACAGAA
ATGCAACGCGAGAGCGCTATTTTACCAACAAAGAATCTATACTTCTTTTTTGTTCTACAAAAATGCATCC
CGAGAGCGCTATTTTTCTAACAAAGCATCTTAGATTACTTTTTTTCTCCTTTGTGCGCTCTATAATGCAG
TCTCTTGATAACTTTTTGCACTGTAGGTCCGTTAAGGTTAGAAGAAGGCTACTTTGGTGTCTATTTTCTC
TTCCATAAAAAAAGCCTGACTCCACTTCCCGCGTTTACTGATTACTAGCGAAGCTGCGGGTGCATTTTTT
CAAGATAAAGGCATCCCCGATTATATTCTATACCGATGTGGATTGCGCATACTTTGTGAACAGAAAGTGA
TAGCGTTGATGATTCTTCATTGGTCAGAAAATTATGAACGGTTTCTTCTATTTTGTCTCTATATACTACG
TATAGGAAATGTTTACATTTTCGTATTGTTTTCGATTCACTCTATGAATAGTTCTTACTACAATTTTTTT
GTCTAAAGAGTAATACTAGAGATAAACATAAAAAATGTAGAGGTCGAGTTTAGATG
